>Addgene plasmid #74499 | pMSCV-Flt3-ITD-Y591F/Y919F | addgene full sequence | sequence record 262601 | Addgene NGS Result
CCGGTGATGCCGGCCACGATGCGTCCGGCGTAGAGGCGATTAGTCCAATTTGTTAAAGACAGGATATCAG
TGGTCCAGGCTCTAGTTTTGACTCAACAATATCACCAGCTGAAGCCTATAGAGTACGAGCCATAGATAAA
ATAAAAGATTTTATTTAGTCTCCAGAAAAAGGGGGGAATGAAAGACCCCACCTGTAGGTTTGGCAAGCTA
GCTTAAGTAACGCCATTTTGCAAGGCATGGAAAATACATAACTGAGAATAGAGAAGTTCAGATCAAGGTT
AGGAACAGAGAGACAGCAGAATATGGGCCAAACAGGATATCTGTGGTAAGCAGTTCCTGCCCCGGCTCAG
GGCCAAGAACAGATGGTCCCCAGATGCGGTCCCGCCCTCAGCAGTTTCTAGAGAACCATCAGATGTTTCC
AGGGTGCCCCAAGGACCTGAAATGACCCTGTGCCTTATTTGAACTAACCAATCAGTTCGCTTCTCGCTTC
TGTTCGCGCGCTTCTGCTCCCCGAGCTCAATAAAAGAGCCCACAACCCCTCACTCGGCGCGCCAGTCCTC
CGATAGACTGCGTCGCCCGGGTACCCGTATTCCCAATAAAGCCTCTTGCTGTTTGCATCCGAATCGTGGA
CTCGCTGATCCTTGGGAGGGTCTCCTCAGATTGATTGACTGCCCACCTCGGGGGTCTTTCATTTGGAGGT
TCCACCGAGATTTGGAGACCCCTGCCCAGGGACCACCGACCCCCCCGCCGGGAGGTAAGCTGGCCAGCGG
TCGTTTCGTGTCTGTCTCTGTCTTTGTGCGTGTTTGTGCCGGCATCTAATGTTTGCGCCTGCGTCTGTAC
TAGTTAGCTAACTAGCTCTGTATCTGGCGGACCCGTGGTGGAACTGACGAGTTCTGAACACCCGGCCGCA
ACCCTGGGAGACGTCCCAGGGACTTTGGGGGCCGTTTTTGTGGCCCGACCTGAGGAAGGGAGTCGATGTG
GAATCCGACCCCGTCAGGATATGTGGTTCTGGTAGGAGACGAGAACCTAAAACAGTTCCCGCCTCCGTCT
GAATTTTTGCTTTCGGTTTGGAACCGAAGCCGCGCGTCTTGTCTGCTGCAGCGCTGCAGCATCGTTCTGT
GTTGTCTCTGTCTGACTGTGTTTCTGTATTTGTCTGAAAATTAGGGCCAGACTGTTACCACTCCCTTAAG
TTTGACCTTAGGTCACTGGAAAGATGTCGAGCGGATCGCTCACAACCAGTCGGTAGATGTCAAGAAGAGA
CGTTGGGTTACCTTCTGCTCTGCAGAATGGCCAACCTTTAACGTCGGATGGCCGCGAGACGGCACCTTTA
ACCGAGACCTCATCACCCAGGTTAAGATCAAGGTCTTTTCACCTGGCCCGCATGGACACCCAGACCAGGT
CCCCTACATCGTGACCTGGGAAGCCTTGGCTTTTGACCCCCCTCCCTGGGTCAAGCCCTTTGTACACCCT
AAGCCTCCGCCTCCTCTTCCTCCATCCGCCCCGTCTCTCCCCCTTGAACCTCCTCGTTCGACCCCGCCTC
GATCCTCCCTTTATCCAGCCCTCACTCCTTCTCTAGGCGCCGGAATTCGTTAACCATGCCGGCGTTGGCG
CGCGACGGCGGCCAGCTGCCGCTGCTCGTTGTTTTTTCTGCAATGATATTTGGGACTATTACAAATCAAG
ATCTGCCTGTGATCAAGTGTGTTTTAATCAATCATAAGAACAATGATTCATCAGTGGGGAAGTCATCATC
ATATCCCATGGTATCAGAATCCCCGGAAGACCTCGGGTGTGCGTTGAGACCCCAGAGCTCAGGGACAGTG
TACGAAGCTGCCGCTGTGGAAGTGGATGTATCTGCTTCCATCACACTGCAAGTGCTGGTCGATGCCCCAG
GGAACATTTCCTGTCTCTGGGTCTTTAAGCACAGCTCCCTGAATTGCCAGCCACATTTTGATTTACAAAA
CAGAGGAGTTGTTTCCATGGTCATTTTGAAAATGACAGAAACCCAAGCTGGAGAATACCTACTTTTTATT
CAGAGTGAAGCTACCAATTACACAATATTGTTTACAGTGAGTATAAGAAATACCCTGCTTTACACATTAA
GAAGACCTTACTTTAGAAAAATGGAAAACCAGGACGCCCTGGTCTGCATATCTGAGAGCGTTCCAGAGCC
GATCGTGGAATGGGTGCTTTGCGATTCACAGGGGGAAAGCTGTAAAGAAGAAAGTCCAGCTGTTGTTAAA
AAGGAGGAAAAAGTGCTTCATGAATTATTTGGGATGGACATAAGGTGCTGTGCCAGAAATGAACTGGGCA
GGGAATGCACCAGGCTGTTCACAATAGATCTAAATCAAACTCCTCAGACCACATTGCCACAATTATTTCT
TAAAGTAGGGGAACCCTTATGGATAAGGTGCAAAGCTGTTCATGTGAACCATGGATTCGGGCTCACCTGG
GAATTAGAAAACAAAGCACTCGAGGAGGGCAACTACTTTGAGATGAGTACCTATTCAACAAACAGAACTA
TGATACGGATTCTGTTTGCTTTTGTATCATCAGTGGCAAGAAACGACACCGGATACTACACTTGTTCCTC
TTCAAAGCATCCCAGTCAATCAGCTTTGGTTACCATCGTAGAAAAGGGATTTATAAATGCTACCAATTCA
AGTGAAGATTATGAAATTGACCAATATGAAGAGTTTTGTTTTTCTGTCAGGTTTAAAGCCTACCCACAAA
TCAGATGTACGTGGACCTTCTCTCGAAAATCATTTCCTTGTGAGCAAAAGGGTCTTGATAACGGATACAG
CATATCCAAGTTTTGCAATCATAAGCACCAGCCAGGAGAATATATATTCCATGCAGAAAATGATGATGCC
CAATTTACCAAAATGTTCACGCTGAATATAAGAAGGAAACCTCAAGTGCTCGCAGAAGCATCGGCAAGTC
AGGCGTCCTGTTTCTCGGATGGATACCCATTACCATCTTGGACCTGGAAGAAGTGTTCAGACAAGTCTCC
CAACTGCACAGAAGAGATCACAGAAGGAGTCTGGAATAGAAAGGCTAACAGAAAAGTGTTTGGACAGTGG
GTGTCGAGCAGTACTCTAAACATGAGTGAAGCCATAAAAGGGTTCCTGGTCAAGTGCTGTGCATACAATT
CCCTTGGCACATCTTGTGAGACGATCCTTTTAAACTCTCCAGGCCCCTTCCCTTTCATCCAAGACAACAT
CTCATTCTATGCAACAATTGGTGTTTGTCTCCTCTTCATTGTCGTTTTAACCCTGCTAATTTGTCACAAG
TACAAAAAGCAATTTAGGTATGAAAGCCAGCTACAGATGGTACAGGTGACCGGCTCCTCAGATAATGAGT
ACTTCTTCGTTGATTTCAGAGAATATGAATATGATCTCAGAGAATATGAATATGATCTCAAATGGGAGTT
TCCAAGAGAAAATTTAGAGTTTGGGAAGGTACTAGGATCAGGTGCTTTTGGAAAAGTGATGAACGCAACA
GCTTATGGAATTAGCAAAACAGGAGTCTCAATCCAGGTTGCCGTCAAAATGCTGAAAGAAAAAGCAGACA
GCTCTGAAAGAGAGGCACTCATGTCAGAACTCAAGATGATGACCCAGCTGGGAAGCCACGAGAATATTGT
GAACCTGCTGGGGGCGTGCACACTGTCAGGACCAATTTACTTGATTTTTGAATACTGTTGCTATGGTGAT
CTTCTCAACTATCTAAGAAGTAAAAGAGAAAAATTTCACAGGACTTGGACAGAGATTTTCAAGGAACACA
ATTTCAGTTTTTACCCCACTTTCCAATCACATCCAAATTCCAGCATGCCTGGTTCAAGAGAAGTTCAGAT
ACACCCGGACTCGGATCAAATCTCAGGGCTTCATGGGAATTCATTTCACTCTGAAGATGAAATTGAATAT
GAAAACCAAAAAAGGCTGGAAGAAGAGGAGGACTTGAATGTGCTTACATTTGAAGATCTTCTTTGCTTTG
CATATCAAGTTGCCAAAGGAATGGAATTTCTGGAATTTAAGTCGTGTGTTCACAGAGACCTGGCCGCCAG
GAACGTGCTTGTCACCCACGGGAAAGTGGTGAAGATATGTGACTTTGGATTGGCTCGAGATATCATGAGT
GATTCCAACTATGTTGTCAGGGGCAATGCCCGTCTGCCTGTAAAATGGATGGCCCCCGAAAGCCTGTTTG
AAGGCATCTACACCATTAAGAGTGATGTCTGGTCATATGGAATATTACTGTGGGAAATCTTCTCACTTGG
TGTGAATCCTTACCCTGGCATTCCGGTTGATGCTAACTTCTACAAACTGATTCAAAATGGATTTAAAATG
GATCAGCCATTTTATGCTACAGAAGAAATATTCATTATAATGCAATCCTGCTGGGCTTTTGACTCAAGGA
AACGGCCATCCTTCCCTAATTTGACTTCGTTTTTAGGATGTCAGCTGGCAGATGCAGAAGAAGCGATGTA
TCAGAATGTGGATGGCCGTGTTTCGGAATGTCCTCACACCTACCAAAACAGGCGACCTTTCAGCAGAGAG
ATGGATTTGGGGCTACTCTCTCCGCAGGCTCAGGTCGAAGATTCGTAGTTAACCTCGAGAGATCTAATTC
TACCGGGTAGGGGAGGCGCTTTTCCCAAGGCAGTCTGGAGCATGCGCTTTAGCAGCCCCGCTGGGCACTT
GGCGCTACACAAGTGGCCTCTGGCCTCGCACACATTCCACATCCACCGGTAGGCGCCAACCGGCTCCGTT
CTTTGGTGGCCCCTTCGCGCCACCTTCTACTCCTCCCCTAGTCAGGAAGTTCCCCCCCGCCCCGCAGCTC
GCGTCGTGCAGGACGTGACAAATGGAAGTAGCACGTCTCACTAGTCTCGTGCAGATGGACAGCACCGCTG
AGCAATGGAAGCGGGTAGGCCTTTGGGGCAGCGGCCAATAGCAGCTTTGCTCCTTCGCTTTCTGGGCTCA
GAGGCTGGGAAGGGGTGGGTCCGGGGGCGGGCTCAGGGGCGGGCTCAGGGGCGGGGCGGGCGCCCGAAGG
TCCTCCGGAGGCCCGGCATTCTGCACGCTTCAAAAGCGCACGTCTGCCGCGCTGTTCTCCTCTTCCTCAT
CTCCGGGCCTTTCGACCTGCAGCCCAAGCTTACCATGACCGAGTACAAGCCCACGGTGCGCCTCGCCACC
CGCGACGACGTCCCCAGGGCCGTACGCACCCTCGCCGCCGCGTTCGCCGACTACCCCGCCACGCGCCACA
CCGTCGATCCGGACCGCCACATCGAGCGGGTCACCGAGCTGCAAGAACTCTTCCTCACGCGCGTCGGGCT
CGACATCGGCAAGGTGTGGGTCGCGGACGACGGCGCCGCGGTGGCGGTCTGGACCACGCCGGAGAGCGTC
GAAGCGGGGGCGGTGTTCGCCGAGATCGGCCCGCGCATGGCCGAGTTGAGCGGTTCCCGGCTGGCCGCGC
AGCAACAGATGGAAGGCCTCCTGGCGCCGCACCGGCCCAAGGAGCCCGCGTGGTTCCTGGCCACCGTCGG
CGTCTCGCCCGACCACCAGGGCAAGGGTCTGGGCAGCGCCGTCGTGCTCCCCGGAGTGGAGGCGGCCGAG
CGCGCCGGGGTGCCCGCCTTCCTGGAGACCTCCGCGCCCCGCAACCTCCCCTTCTACGAGCGGCTCGGCT
TCACCGTCACCGCCGACGTCGAGGTGCCCGAAGGACCGCGCACCTGGTGCATGACCCGCAAGCCCGGTGC
CTGACGCCCGCCCCACGACCCGCAGCGCCCGACCGAAAGGAGCGCACGACCCCATGCATCGATAAAATAA
AAGATTTTATTTAGTCTCCAGAAAAAGGGGGGAATGAAAGACCCCACCTGTAGGTTTGGCAAGCTAGCTT
AAGTAACGCCATTTTGCAAGGCATGGAAAATACATAACTGAGAATAGAGAAGTTCAGATCAAGGTTAGGA
ACAGAGAGACAGCAGAATATGGGCCAAACAGGATATCTGTGGTAAGCAGTTCCTGCCCCGGCTCAGGGCC
AAGAACAGATGGTCCCCAGATGCGGTCCCGCCCTCAGCAGTTTCTAGAGAACCATCAGATGTTTCCAGGG
TGCCCCAAGGACCTGAAATGACCCTGTGCCTTATTTGAACTAACCAATCAGTTCGCTTCTCGCTTCTGTT
CGCGCGCTTCTGCTCCCCGAGCTCAATAAAAGAGCCCACAACCCCTCACTCGGCGCGCCAGTCCTCCGAT
AGACTGCGTCGCCCGGGTACCCGTGTATCCAATAAACCCTCTTGCAGTTGCATCCGACTTGTGGTCTCGC
TGTTCCTTGGGAGGGTCTCCTCTGAGTGATTGACTACCCGTCAGCGGGGGTCTTTCATGGGTAACAGTTT
CTTGAAGTTGGAGAACAACATTCTGAGGGTAGGAGTCGAATATTAAGTAATCCTGACTCAATTAGCCACT
GTTTTGAATCCACATACTCCAATACTCCTGAAATAGTTCATTATGGACAGCGCAGAAAGAGCTGGGGAGA
ATTGTGAAATTGTTATCCGCTCACAATTCCACACAACATACGAGCCGGAAGCATAAAGTGTAAAGCCTGG
GGTGCCTAATGAGTGAGCTAACTCACATTAATTGCGTTGCGCTCACTGCCCGCTTTCCAGTCGGGAAACC
TGTCGTGCCAGCTGCATTAATGAATCGGCCAACGCGCGGGGAGAGGCGGTTTGCGTATTGGGCGCTCTTC
CGCTTCCTCGCTCACTGACTCGCTGCGCTCGGTCGTTCGGCTGCGGCGAGCGGTATCAGCTCACTCAAAG
GCGGTAATACGGTTATCCACAGAATCAGGGGATAACGCAGGAAAGAACATGTGAGCAAAAGGCCAGCAAA
AGGCCAGGAACCGTAAAAAGGCCGCGTTGCTGGCGTTTTTCCATAGGCTCCGCCCCCCTGACGAGCATCA
CAAAAATCGACGCTCAAGTCAGAGGTGGCGAAACCCGACAGGACTATAAAGATACCAGGCGTTTCCCCCT
GGAAGCTCCCTCGTGCGCTCTCCTGTTCCGACCCTGCCGCTTACCGGATACCTGTCCGCCTTTCTCCCTT
CGGGAAGCGTGGCGCTTTCTCATAGCTCACGCTGTAGGTATCTCAGTTCGGTGTAGGTCGTTCGCTCCAA
GCTGGGCTGTGTGCACGAACCCCCCGTTCAGCCCGACCGCTGCGCCTTATCCGGTAACTATCGTCTTGAG
TCCAACCCGGTAAGACACGACTTATCGCCACTGGCAGCAGCCACTGGTAACAGGATTAGCAGAGCGAGGT
ATGTAGGCGGTGCTACAGAGTTCTTGAAGTGGTGGCCTAACTACGGCTACACTAGAAGAACAGTATTTGG
TATCTGCGCTCTGCTGAAGCCAGTTACCTTCGGAAAAAGAGTTGGTAGCTCTTGATCCGGCAAACAAACC
ACCGCTGGTAGCGGTGGTTTTTTTGTTTGCAAGCAGCAGATTACGCGCAGAAAAAAAGGATCTCAAGAAG
ATCCTTTGATCTTTTCTACGGGGTCTGACGCTCAGTGGAACGAAAACTCACGTTAAGGGATTTTGGTCAT
GAGATTATCAAAAAGGATCTTCACCTAGATCCTTTTAAATTAAAAATGAAGTTTTAAATCAATCTAAAGT
ATATATGAGTAAACTTGGTCTGACAGTTACCAATGCTTAATCAGTGAGGCACCTATCTCAGCGATCTGTC
TATTTCGTTCATCCATAGTTGCCTGACTCCCCGTCGTGTAGATAACTACGATACGGGAGGGCTTACCATC
TGGCCCCAGTGCTGCAATGATACCGCGAGACCCACGCTCACCGGCTCCAGATTTATCAGCAATAAACCAG
CCAGCCGGAAGGGCCGAGCGCAGAAGTGGTCCTGCAACTTTATCCGCCTCCATCCAGTCTATTAATTGTT
GCCGGGAAGCTAGAGTAAGTAGTTCGCCAGTTAATAGTTTGCGCAACGTTGTTGCCATTGCTACAGGCAT
CGTGGTGTCACGCTCGTCGTTTGGTATGGCTTCATTCAGCTCCGGTTCCCAACGATCAAGGCGAGTTACA
TGATCCCCCATGTTGTGCAAAAAAGCGGTTAGCTCCTTCGGTCCTCCGATCGTTGTCAGAAGTAAGTTGG
CCGCAGTGTTATCACTCATGGTTATGGCAGCACTGCATAATTCTCTTACTGTCATGCCATCCGTAAGATG
CTTTTCTGTGACTGGTGAGTACTCAACCAAGTCATTCTGAGAATAGTGTATGCGGCGACCGAGTTGCTCT
TGCCCGGCGTCAATACGGGATAATACCGCGCCACATAGCAGAACTTTAAAAGTGCTCATCATTGGAAAAC
GTTCTTCGGGGCGAAAACTCTCAAGGATCTTACCGCTGTTGAGATCCAGTTCGATGTAACCCACTCGTGC
ACCCAACTGATCTTCAGCATCTTTTACTTTCACCAGCGTTTCTGGGTGAGCAAAAACAGGAAGGCAAAAT
GCCGCAAAAAAGGGAATAAGGGCGACACGGAAATGTTGAATACTCATACTCTTCCTTTTTCAATATTATT
GAAGCATTTATCAGGGTTATTGTCTCATGAGCGGATACATATTTGAATGTATTTAGAAAAATAAACAAAT
AGGGGTTCCGCGCACATTTCCCCGAAAAGTGCCACCTGACGTCTAAGAAACCATTATTATCATGACATTA
ACCTATAAAAATAGGCGTATCACGAGGCCCTTTCGTCTCGCGCGTTTCGGTGATGACGGTGAAAACCTCT
GACACATGCAGCTCCCGGAGACGGTCACAGCTTGTCTGTAAGCGGATGCCGGGAGCAGACAAGCCCGTCA
GGGCGCGTCAGCGGGTGTTGGCGGGTGTCGGGGCTGGCTTAACTATGCGGCATCAGAGCAGATTGTACTG
AGAGTGCACCATATGCGGTGTGAAATACCGCACAGATGCGTAAGGAGAAAATACCGCATCAGGCGCCATT
CGCCATTCAGGCTGCGCAACTGTTGGGAAGGGCGATCGGTGCGGGCCTCTTCGCTATTACGCCAGCTGGC
GAAAGGGGGATGTGCTGCAAGGCGATTAAGTTGGGTAACGCCAGGGTTTTCCCAGTCACGACGTTGTAAA
ACGACGGCGCAAGGAATGGTGCATGCAAGGAGATGGCGCCCAACAGTCCCCCGGCCACGGGGCCTGCCAC
CATACCCACGCCGAAACAAGCGCTCATGAGCCCGAAGTGGCGAGCCCGATCTTCCCCATCGGTGATGTCG
GCGATATAGGCGCCAGCAACCGCACCTGTGGCG
Features (pLannotate 1.2.2; 19 found; start..end, strand, type, name):
     37..135     +  CDS            env (fragment): murine leukemia virus gPr80 envelope polyprotein precursor; env; proteolytically cleaved into gp70SU and p15TM subunits
    177..693     +  LTR            5' LTR: 5' long terminal repeat from murine embryonic stem cell virus
    757..1098    +  misc_feature   MESV Ψ: packaging signal of murine embryonic stem cell virus
   1165..1581    +  CDS            gag (truncated): truncated Moloney murine leukemia virus (MMLV) gag gene lacking the start codon
   1596..4595    +  CDS            FLT3: FLT3_HUMAN - Also known as CD135, FLK2, STK1. Experimental evidence at protein level: Swiss-Prot protein existence level 1. Tyrosine-protein kinase that acts as cell-surface receptor for the cytokine FLT3LG and regulates differentiation, proliferation and survival of hematopoietic progenitor cells and of dendritic cells. Promotes phosphorylation of SHC1 and AKT1, and activation of the downstream effector MTOR. Promotes activation of RAS signaling and phosphorylation of downstream kinases, including MAPK1/ERK2 and/or MAPK3/ERK1. Promotes phosphorylation of FES, FER, PTPN6/SHP, PTPN11/SHP-2, PLC
   4625..5124    +  promoter       PGK promoter: mouse phosphoglycerate kinase 1 promoter
   5145..5744    +  CDS            PuroR: puromycin N-acetyltransferase; pac from Streptomyces alboniger; confers resistance to puromycin
   5844..6358    +  LTR            3' LTR: 3' long terminal repeat from murine embryonic stem cell virus
   6520..6536    -  protein_bind   lac operator: The lac repressor binds to the lac operator to inhibit transcription in E. coli. This inhibition can be relieved by adding lactose or isopropyl-β-D-thiogalactopyranoside (IPTG). lac repressor encoded by lacI
   6544..6574    -  promoter       lac promoter: promoter for the E. coli lac operon
   6589..6610    -  protein_bind   CAP binding site: CAP binding activates transcription in the presence of cAMP. E. coli catabolite activator protein
   6623..6715    -  CDS            lacI (fragment): lac repressor; lacI; The lac repressor binds to the lac operator to inhibit transcription in E. coli. This inhibition can be relieved by adding lactose or isopropyl-β-D-thiogalactopyranoside (IPTG).
   6898..7486    -  rep_origin     ori: high-copy-number ColE1/pMB1/pBR322/pUC origin of replication
   7657..8517    -  CDS            AmpR: β-lactamase; bla; confers resistance to ampicillin, carbenicillin, and related antibiotics
   8518..8622    -  promoter       AmpR promoter: bla
   8717..8752    +  CDS            rop (fragment): Rop protein, which maintains plasmids at low copy number; rop
   8854..8953    +  misc_feature   bom (fragment): basis of mobility region from pBR322
   8959..9108    -  CDS            lacZα (fragment): LacZα fragment of β-galactosidase; lacZ fragment
   9108..36      -  CDS            TcR (fragment) (across the origin): tetracycline efflux protein; tet; confers resistance to tetracycline
