[The description below was written by a language model from this plasmid's Addgene catalogue record and pLannotate feature annotations shown in this document.]
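Description:
pMSCV-Flt3-ITD-Y591F/Y919F is a 9.3 kb gammaretroviral expression plasmid built on the pMSCV backbone for delivering a mutant human FLT3 receptor tyrosine kinase into mammalian cells. In bacteria it replicates from a high-copy ColE1/pUC-type origin and is selected with ampicillin through the β-lactamase gene. The short annotated fragments of lacI, lacZα, rop, bom, the tetracycline resistance gene and an MLV env sequence are non-functional remnants of the backbone's construction.

The viral portion is bounded by 5′ and 3′ long terminal repeats from murine embryonic stem cell virus. The MESV Ψ packaging signal extends into a truncated, start-codon-less gag region, which promotes efficient encapsidation of the genomic RNA when the plasmid is introduced into a packaging cell line that supplies gag, pol and env in trans. The roughly 3 kb FLT3 coding sequence sits directly downstream of this region. The catalogue lists the insert promoter as unknown, but no internal promoter is annotated upstream of FLT3, which fits the usual MSCV arrangement of transcription from the 5′ LTR. A mouse PGK promoter then drives puromycin N-acetyltransferase, allowing selection of stably transduced cells.

According to the name and stated purpose, the insert is the FLT3 internal tandem duplication (ITD) form, a constitutively active variant associated with acute myeloid leukaemia. It carries tyrosine-to-phenylalanine substitutions at residues 591 and 919, and a T227M change is also recorded. The associated study identifies these two phosphotyrosines as the direct binding sites for SOCS6, a negative regulator of Flt3 signalling. The construct therefore serves to generate cell lines expressing an oncogenic FLT3 that lacks these docking sites, for comparison with unmutated FLT3-ITD in signalling studies.
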