Addgene plasmid #74499: pMSCV-Flt3-ITD-Y591F/Y919F
Purpose: Retroviral expression of FLT3 ITD-Y591F/Y919F
Depositing lab: Lars Rönnstrand. Depositing organization: Lund University. Publication: Suppressor of cytokine signaling 6 (SOCS6) negatively regulates Flt3 signal transduction through direct binding to phosphorylated tyrosines 591 and 919 of Flt3. Kazi JU, Sun J, Phung B, Zadjali F, Flores-Morales A, Ronnstrand L. J Biol Chem. 2012 Oct 19;287(43):36509-17. doi: 10.1074/jbc.M112.376111. Epub 2012 Sep 5. PubMed 22952242.
Backbone
  Vector backbone: pMSCV
  Vector type: Mammalian Expression, Retroviral
  Selectable markers: Puromycin
Growth in bacteria
  Bacterial resistance: Ampicillin, 100 μg/mL
  Growth temperature: 37°C
  Growth strain: NEB Stable
  Copy number: High Copy
Gene/Insert
  Gene/Insert name: FLT3
  Species: H. sapiens (human)
  Mutation: Y591F/Y919F, T227M
  Entrez Gene: FLT3 (a.k.a. CD135, FLK-2, FLK2, STK1)
  Promoter: unknown
  Cloning method: Restriction Enzyme; 5′ cloning site unknown (unknown if destroyed); 3′ cloning site unknown (unknown if destroyed)
  Sequencing primers: 5′ pLXSN5'; 3′ MSCV_C_rev2
Terms and licenses: Academic/Nonprofit Terms; Industry Terms: Not Available to Industry
Depositor comments: THE JOURNAL OF BIOLOGICAL CHEMISTRY VOL. 287, NO. 43, pp. 36509_36517, October 19, 2012
How to cite: pMSCV-Flt3-ITD-Y591F/Y919F was a gift from Lars Rönnstrand (Addgene plasmid # 74499 ; http://n2t.net/addgene:74499 ; RRID:Addgene_74499)
