>Addgene plasmid #74499 | pMSCV-Flt3-ITD-Y591F/Y919F | addgene partial sequence | sequence record 145939 | MSCV_C_rev2 5'-ggccagaggccacttgtgtagcgcc-3'
AAGCGCCTCCCCTACCCGGTAGAATTAGATCTCTCGAGGTTAACTACGAATCTTCGACCTGAGCCTGCGG
AGAGAGTAGCCCCAAATCCATCTCTCTGCTGAAAGGTCGCCTGTTTTGGTAGGTGTGAGGACATTCCGAA
ACACGGCCATCCACATTCTGATACATCGCTTCTTCTGCATCTGCCAGCTGACATCCTAAAAACGAAGTCA
AATTAGGGAAGGATGGCCGTTTCCTTGAGTCAAAAGCCCAGCAGGATTGCATTATAATGAATATTTCTTC
TGTAGCATAAAATGGCTGATCCATTTTAAATCCATTTTGAATCAGTTTGTAGAAGTTAGCATCAACCGGA
ATGCCAGGGTAAGGATTCACACCAAGTGAGAAGATTTCCCACAGTAATATTCCATATGACCAGACATCAC
TCTTAATGGTGTAGATGCCTTCAAACAGGCTTTCGGGGGCCATCCATTTTACAGGCAGACGGGCATTGCC
CCTGACAACATAGTTGGAATCACTCATGATATCTCGAGCCAATCCAAAGTCACATATCTTCACCACTTTC
CCGTGGGTGACAAGCACGTTCCTGGCGGCCAGGTCTCTGTGAACACACGACTTAAATTCCAGAAATTCCA
TTCCTTTGGCAACTTGATATGCAAAGCAAAGAAGATCTTCAAATGTAAGCACATTCAAGTCCTCCTCTTC
TTCCAGCCTTTTTTGGTTTTCATATTCAATTTCATCTTCAGAGTGAA
