>Addgene plasmid #74499 | pMSCV-Flt3-ITD-Y591F/Y919F | addgene partial sequence | sequence record 145940 | pLXSN5 5'-CCCTTGAACCTCCTCGTTCGACC-3'
TACAAATCAAGATCTGCCTGTGATCAAGTGTGTTTTAATCAATCATAAGAACAATGATTCATCAGTGGGG
AAGTCATCATCATATCCCATGGTATCAGAATCCCCGGAAGACCTCGGGTGTGCGTTGAGACCCCAGAGCT
CAGGGACAGTGTACGAAGCTGCCGCTGTGGAAGTGGATGTATCTGCTTCCATCACACTGCAAGTGCTGGT
CGATGCCCCAGGGAACATTTCCTGTCTCTGGGTCTTTAAGCACAGCTCCCTGAATTGCCAGCCACATTTT
GATTTACAAAACAGAGGAGTTGTTTCCATGGTCATTTTGAAAATGACAGAAACCCAAGCTGGAGAATACC
TACTTTTTATTCAGAGTGAAGCTACCAATTACACAATATTGTTTACAGTGAGTATAAGAAATACCCTGCT
TTACACATTAAGAAGACCTTACTTTAGAAAAATGGAAAACCAGGACGCCCTGGTCTGCATATCTGAGAGC
GTTCCAGAGCCGATCGTGGAATGGGTGCTTTGCGATTCACAGGGGGAAAGCTGTAAAGAAGAAAGTCCAG
CTGTTGTTAAAAAGGAGGAAAAAGTGCTTCATGAATTATTTGGGATGGACATAAGGTGCTGTGCCAGAAA
TGAACTGGGCAGGGAATGCACCAGGCTGTTCACAATAGATCTAAATCAAACTCCTCAGACCACATTGCCA
CAATTATTTCTTAAAGTAGGGGAACCCTTATGGATAAGGTGCAAAGCTGTTCATGTGA
