>Addgene plasmid #74499 | pMSCV-Flt3-ITD-Y591F/Y919F | addgene partial sequence | sequence record 148015 | Flt3-F 5'-GAAACCTCAAGTGCTCGCAG-3'
CGTCCTGTTTCTCGGATGGATACCCATTACCATCTTGGACCTGGAAGAAGTGTTCAGACAAGTCTCCCAA
CTGCACAGAAGAGATCACAGAAGGAGTCTGGAATAGAAAGGCTAACAGAAAAGTGTTTGGACAGTGGGTG
TCGAGCAGTACTCTAAACATGAGTGAAGCCATAAAAGGGTTCCTGGTCAAGTGCTGTGCATACAATTCCC
TTGGCACATCTTGTGAGACGATCCTTTTAAACTCTCCAGGCCCCTTCCCTTTCATCCAAGACAACATCTC
ATTCTATGCAACAATTGGTGTTTGTCTCCTCTTCATTGTCGTTTTAACCCTGCTAATTTGTCACAAGTAC
AAAAAGCAATTTAGGTATGAAAGCCAGCTACAGATGGTACAGGTGACCGGCTCCTCAGATAATGAGTACT
TCTTCGTTGATTTCAGAGAATATGAATATGATCTCAGAGAATATGAATATGATCTCAAATGGGAGTTTCC
AAGAGAAAATTTAGAGTTTGGGAAGGTACTAGGATCAGGTGCTTTTGGAAAAGTGATGAACGCAACAGCT
TATGGAATTAGCAAAACAGGAGTCTCAATCCAGGTTGCCGTCAAAATGCTGAAAGAAAAAGCAGACAGCT
CTGAAAGAGAGGCACTCATGTCAGAACTCAAGATGATGACCCAGCTGGGAAGCCACGAGAATATTGTGAA
CCTGCTGGGGGCGTGCACACTGTCAGGACCAATTTACTTGATTTTTGAATACTGTTGCTATGGTGATCTT
CTCAACTATCTAAGAAGTAAAAGAGAAAAATTTCACAGGACTTGGACAGAGATTTTCAAGGAACACAATT
TCAGTTTTTACC
